Addgene plasmid #19706: pgLAP5
Depositing lab: Peter Jackson. Depositing organization: Genentech, Inc.
Backbone
  Vector backbone: pEF5/FRT-V5
  Backbone size w/o insert (bp): 8365
  Vector type: Mammalian Expression
  Selectable markers: Hygromycin
Growth in bacteria
  Bacterial resistance: Chloramphenicol and Ampicillin, 25 & 100 μg/mL
  Growth temperature: 37°C
  Growth strain: ccdB Survival
  Growth instructions: ccdB
  Copy number: High Copy
Gene/Insert
  Gene/Insert name: pgLAP5
  Tag / fusion protein: S peptide (C terminal on backbone); Precission Protease site (C terminal on backbone); EGFP (C terminal on backbone)
  Cloning method: Gateway Cloning; 5′ cloning site Gateway (not destroyed); 3′ cloning site Gateway (not destroyed)
  Sequencing primers: 5′ T7; 3′ TCC AGG GTC AAG GAA GGC ACG G
Terms and licenses: Academic/Nonprofit Terms; Industry Terms: Not Available to Industry
How to cite: pgLAP5 was a gift from Peter Jackson (Addgene plasmid # 19706 ; http://n2t.net/addgene:19706 ; RRID:Addgene_19706)
