[The description below was written by a language model from this plasmid's Addgene catalogue record and pLannotate feature annotations shown in this document.]
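Description:
pgLAP5 is a Gateway destination vector for mammalian expression, built on the pEF5/FRT-V5 backbone and designed to add a C-terminal tandem affinity/localization tag to any open reading frame recombined into it. It replicates in E. coli from a high-copy ColE1/pUC-type origin and carries an ampicillin resistance gene on the backbone. The empty Gateway cassette adds chloramphenicol resistance and the ccdB toxin gene, so the unrecombined plasmid has to be maintained in a ccdB-tolerant strain. After an LR reaction with an entry clone, the CmR–ccdB segment between attR1 and attR2 is replaced by the gene of interest. ccdB then serves as a counter-selection against vector that did not recombine.

Expression in mammalian cells is driven by the strong constitutive human EF-1α promoter, with a T7 promoter just upstream of attR1 that also serves as a sequencing primer site. Downstream of attR2 lie an S-tag (S peptide), a PreScission protease cleavage site (listed in the catalogue fields but not annotated in the feature table), and EGFP. A V5 epitope from the parent backbone and the bovine growth hormone polyadenylation signal follow. An insert cloned in frame and without a stop codon would therefore be produced as a C-terminal fusion. EGFP allows the protein to be visualized and captured, protease cleavage releases it, and the S peptide permits a second purification step.

The vector also carries an FRT site immediately upstream of a hygromycin resistance coding sequence with an SV40 polyadenylation signal. No full promoter is annotated directly upstream of this gene. This is consistent with FLP-mediated integration at a genomic FRT locus, which would give hygromycin-selectable stable lines with a single defined insertion site.
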