Features (pLannotate 1.2.2; 29 found; start..end, strand, type, name):
     28..80      -  misc_feature   bom (fragment): basis of mobility region from pBR322
    235..253     +  enhancer       CMV enhancer (fragment): human cytomegalovirus immediate early enhancer
    278..347     +  CDS            small t antigen (fragment): SV40 (simian virus 40) small t antigen
    353..1531    +  promoter       EF-1α promoter: strong constitutive promoter for human elongation factor EF-1α
   1548..1566    +  promoter       T7 promoter: promoter for bacteriophage T7 RNA polymerase
   1645..1769    +  protein_bind   attR1: mutant version of attR; recombination site for the Gateway® LR reaction LR Clonase™
   1794..1824    +  promoter       lac UV5 promoter: E. coli lac promoter with an "up" mutation
   1849..1877    +  promoter       cat promoter (fragment): promoter of the E. coli cat gene encoding chloramphenicol acetyltransferase
   1878..2537    +  CDS            CmR: chloramphenicol acetyltransferase; cat; confers resistance to chloramphenicol
   2716..2874    +  CDS            ccdA (fragment): CCDA_ECO57 - Also known as H, letA. Experimental evidence at protein level: Swiss-Prot protein existence level 1. Antitoxin component of a type II toxin-antitoxin (TA) system which inhibits the post-segregational killing (PSK) of plasmid-free cells, also referred to as a plasmid addiction system. Binds to and blocks the activity of CcdB; will also remove bound CcdB protein from the CcdB-GyrA complex by forming a CcdA-CcdB complex, a process termed rejuvenation. Functions as a transcriptional corepressor for the ccdAB operon, repression also requires CcdB (By similarity). From Escherichia coli
   2879..3181    +  CDS            ccdB: CCDB_ECOLI - Also known as G, letB, letD. Experimental evidence at protein level: Swiss-Prot protein existence level 1. Toxic component of a type II toxin-antitoxin (TA) system, functioning in plasmid maintainence. Responsible for the post- segregational killing (PSK) of plasmid-free cells, also referred to as a plasmid addiction system. Half-life of over 2 hours. Cell killing by CcdB is accompanied by filamentation, defects in chromosome and plasmid segregation, defects in cell division, formation of anucleate cells, decreased DNA synthesis and plasmid loss. Interferes with the activity of DN
   3225..3349    -  protein_bind   attR2: mutant version of attR; recombination site for the Gateway® LR reaction LR Clonase™
   3402..3446    +  CDS            S-Tag: affinity and epitope tag derived from pancreatic ribonuclease A
   3513..4232    +  CDS            EGFP: the original enhanced GFP (Yang et al., 1996) mammalian codon-optimized
   4239..4280    +  CDS            V5 tag: epitope tag from simian virus 5
   4324..4548    +  polyA_signal   bGH poly(A) signal: bovine growth hormone polyadenylation signal
   4552..4573    +  promoter       SV40 promoter (fragment): SV40 enhancer and early promoter
   4594..4826    +  rep_origin     f1 ori (fragment) (sequence partly withheld): f1 bacteriophage origin of replication; arrow indicates direction of (+) strand synthesis
   4831..4878    +  protein_bind   FRT: FLP-mediated recombination occurs in the 8-bp core sequence TCTAGAAA (Turan and Bode, 2011). FLP recombinase from the Saccharomyces cerevisiae 2μ plasmid
   4886..5908    +  CDS            HygR: aminoglycoside phosphotransferase from E. coli; aph(4)-Ia; confers resistance to hygromycin
   5918..6043    +  CDS            ble (fragment): BLE_KLEPN - Experimental evidence at protein level: Swiss-Prot protein existence level 1. Binding protein with a strong affinity to the bleomycin family of antibiotics. Binds to CL990; an antimitotic-antibiotic compound. From Klebsiella pneumoniae.
   6038..6159    +  polyA_signal   SV40 poly(A) signal: SV40 polyadenylation signal
   6232..6248    -  protein_bind   lac operator: The lac repressor binds to the lac operator to inhibit transcription in E. coli. This inhibition can be relieved by adding lactose or isopropyl-β-D-thiogalactopyranoside (IPTG). lac repressor encoded by lacI
   6256..6286    -  promoter       lac promoter: promoter for the E. coli lac operon
   6301..6322    -  protein_bind   CAP binding site: CAP binding activates transcription in the presence of cAMP. E. coli catabolite activator protein
   6335..6427    -  CDS            lacI (fragment): lac repressor; lacI; The lac repressor binds to the lac operator to inhibit transcription in E. coli. This inhibition can be relieved by adding lactose or isopropyl-β-D-thiogalactopyranoside (IPTG).
   6610..7198    -  rep_origin     ori: high-copy-number ColE1/pMB1/pBR322/pUC origin of replication
   7369..8229    -  CDS            AmpR: β-lactamase; bla; confers resistance to ampicillin, carbenicillin, and related antibiotics
   8230..8334    -  promoter       AmpR promoter: bla
>Addgene plasmid #19706 | pgLAP5 | depositor full sequence | sequence record 9334 | Author sequence
GACGGATCGGGAGATCTCCCGATCCCCTATGGTGCACTCTCAGTACAATCTGCTCTGATGCCGCATAGTT
AAGCCAGTATCTGCTCCCTGCTTGTGTGTTGGAGGTCGCTGAGTAGTGCGCGAGCAAAATTTAAGCTACA
ACAAGGCAAGGCTTGACCGACAATTGCATGAAGAATCTGCTTAGGGTTAGGCGTTTTGCGCTGCTTCGCG
ATGTACGGGCCAGATATACGCGTTGACATTGATTATTGACTAGGCTTTTGCAAAAAGCTTTGCAAAGATG
GATAAAGTTTTAAACAGAGAGGAATCTTTGCAGCTAATGGACCTTCTAGGTCTTGAAAGGAGTGCCTCGT
GAGGCTCCGGTGCCCGTCAGTGGGCAGAGCGCACATCGCCCACAGTCCCCGAGAAGTTGGGGGGAGGGGT
CGGCAATTGAACCGGTGCCTAGAGAAGGTGGCGCGGGGTAAACTGGGAAAGTGATGTCGTGTACTGGCTC
CGCCTTTTTCCCGAGGGTGGGGGAGAACCGTATATAAGTGCAGTAGTCGCCGTGAACGTTCTTTTTCGCA
ACGGGTTTGCCGCCAGAACACAGGTAAGTGCCGTGTGTGGTTCCCGCGGGCCTGGCCTCTTTACGGGTTA
TGGCCCTTGCGTGCCTTGAATTACTTCCACCTGGCTGCAGTACGTGATTCTTGATCCCGAGCTTCGGGTT
GGAAGTGGGTGGGAGAGTTCGAGGCCTTGCGCTTAAGGAGCCCCTTCGCCTCGTGCTTGAGTTGAGGCCT
GGCCTGGGCGCTGGGGCCGCCGCGTGCGAATCTGGTGGCACCTTCGCGCCTGTCTCGCTGCTTTCGATAA
GTCTCTAGCCATTTAAAATTTTTGATGACCTGCTGCGACGCTTTTTTTCTGGCAAGATAGTCTTGTAAAT
GCGGGCCAAGATCTGCACACTGGTATTTCGGTTTTTGGGGCCGCGGGCGGCGACGGGGCCCGTGCGTCCC
AGCGCACATGTTCGGCGAGGCGGGGCCTGCGAGCGCGGCCACCGAGAATCGGACGGGGGTAGTCTCAAGC
TGGCCGGCCTGCTCTGGTGCCTGGCCTCGCGCCGCCGTGTATCGCCCCGCCCTGGGCGGCAAGGCTGGCC
CGGTCGGCACCAGTTGCGTGAGCGGAAAGATGGCCGCTTCCCGGCCCTGCTGCAGGGAGCTCAAAATGGA
GGACGCGGCGCTCGGGAGAGCGGGCGGGTGAGTCACCCACACAAAGGAAAAGGGCCTTTCCGTCCTCAGC
CGTCGCTTCATGTGACTCCACGGAGTACCGGGCGCCGTCCAGGCACCTCGATTAGTTCTCGAGCTTTTGG
AGTACGTCGTCTTTAGGTTGGGGGGAGGGGTTTTATGCGATGGAGTTTCCCCACACTGAGTGGGTGGAGA
CTGAAGTTAGGCCAGCTTGGCACTTGATGTAATTCTCCTTGGAATTTGCCCTTTTTGAGTTTGGATCTTG
GTTCATTCTCAAGCCTCAGACAGTGGTTCAAAGTTTTTTTCTTCCATTTCAGGTGTCGTGAGGAATTAGC
TTGGTACTAATACGACTCACTATAGGGAGACCCAAGCTGGCTAGGTAAGCTTGGTACCGAGCTCGGATCC
ACTAGTCCAGTGTGGTGGAATTCTGCAGATATCAACAAGTTTGTACAAAAAAGCTGAACGAGAAACGTAA
AATGATATAAATATCAATATATTAAATTAGATTTTGCATAAAAAACAGACTACATAATACTGTAAAACAC
AACATATCCAGTCACTATGGCGGCCGCATTAGGCACCCCAGGCTTTACACTTTATGCTTCCGGCTCGTAT
AATGTGTGGATTTTGAGTTAGGATCCGGCGAGATTTTCAGGAGCTAAGGAAGCTAAAATGGAGAAAAAAA
TCACTGGATATACCACCGTTGATATATCCCAATGGCATCGTAAAGAACATTTTGAGGCATTTCAGTCAGT
TGCTCAATGTACCTATAACCAGACCGTTCAGCTGGATATTACGGCCTTTTTAAAGACCGTAAAGAAAAAT
AAGCACAAGTTTTATCCGGCCTTTATTCACATTCTTGCCCGCCTGATGAATGCTCATCCGGAATTCCGTA
TGGCAATGAAAGACGGTGAGCTGGTGATATGGGATAGTGTTCACCCTTGTTACACCGTTTTCCATGAGCA
AACTGAAACGTTTTCATCGCTCTGGAGTGAATACCACGACGATTTCCGGCAGTTTCTACACATATATTCG
CAAGATGTGGCGTGTTACGGTGAAAACCTGGCCTATTTCCCTAAAGGGTTTATTGAGAATATGTTTTTCG
TCTCAGCCAATCCCTGGGTGAGTTTCACCAGTTTTGATTTAAACGTGGCCAATATGGACAACTTCTTCGC
CCCCGTTTTCACCATGGGCAAATATTATACGCAAGGCGACAAGGTGCTGATGCCGCTGGCGATTCAGGTT
CATCATGCCGTCTGTGATGGCTTCCATGTCGGCAGAATGCTTAATGAATTACAACAGTACTGCGATGAGT
GGCAGGGCGGGGCGTAAAGATCTGGATCCGGCTTACTAAAAGCCAGATAACAGTATGCGTATTTGCGCGC
TGATTTTTGCGGTATAAGAATATATACTGATATGTATACCCGAAGTATGTCAAAAAGAGGTGTGCTATGA
AGCAGCGTATTACAGTGACAGTTGACAGCGACAGCTATCAGTTGCTCAAGGCATATATGATGTCAATATC
TCCGGTCTGGTAAGCACAACCATGCAGAATGAAGCCCGTCGTCTGCGTGCCGAACGCTGGAAAGCGGAAA
ATCAGGAAGGGATGGCTGAGGTCGCCCGGTTTATTGAAATGAACGGCTCTTTTGCTGACGAGAACAGGGA
CTGGTGAAATGCAGTTTAAGGTTTACACCTATAAAAGAGAGAGCCGTTATCGTCTGTTTGTGGATGTACA
GAGTGATATTATTGACACGCCCGGGCGACGGATGGTGATCCCCCTGGCCAGTGCACGTCTGCTGTCAGAT
AAAGTCTCCCGTGAACTTTACCCGGTGGTGCATATCGGGGATGAAAGCTGGCGCATGATGACCACCGATA
TGGCCAGTGTGCCGGTCTCCGTTATCGGGGAAGAAGTGGCTGATCTCAGCCACCGCGAAAATGACATCAA
AAACGCCATTAACCTGATGTTCTGGGGAATATAAATGTCAGGCTCCGTTATACACAGCCAGTCTGCAGGT
CGACCATAGTGACTGGATATGTTGTGTTTTACAGTATTATGTAGTCTGTTTTTTATGCAAAATCTAATTT
AATATATTGATATTTATATCATTTTACGTTTCTCGTTCAGCTTTCTTGTACAAAGTGGTTGATATCCAGC
ACAGTGGCGGCCGCTCGAGTCTAGAGGGCCCGCGGTTCGAAAAAGAAACCGCTGCTGCTAAATTCGAACG
CCAGCACATGGACAGCAGCAGCGGCCTGGAAGTTCTGTTCCAGGGGCCCCTGGAAGTTCTGTTCCAGGGG
CCCTCCGGAGGGATGGTGAGCAAGGGCGAGGAGCTGTTCACCGGGGTGGTGCCCATCCTGGTCGAGCTGG
ACGGCGACGTAAACGGCCACAAGTTCAGCGTGTCCGGCGAGGGCGAGGGCGATGCCACCTACGGCAAGCT
GACCCTGAAGTTCATCTGCACCACCGGCAAGCTGCCCGTGCCCTGGCCCACCCTCGTGACCACCCTGACC
TACGGCGTGCAGTGCTTCAGCCGCTACCCCGACCACATGAAGCAGCACGACTTCTTCAAGTCCGCCATGC
CCGAAGGCTACGTCCAGGAGCGCACCATCTTCTTCAAGGACGACGGCAACTACAAGACCCGCGCCGAGGT
GAAGTTCGAGGGCGACACCCTGGTGAACCGCATCGAGCTGAAGGGCATCGACTTCAAGGAGGACGGCAAC
ATCCTGGGGCACAAGCTGGAGTACAACTACAACAGCCACAACGTCTATATCATGGCCGACAAGCAGAAGA
ACGGCATCAAGGTGAACTTCAAGATCCGCCACAACATCGAGGACGGCAGCGTGCAGCTCGCCGACCACTA
CCAGCAGAACACCCCCATCGGCGACGGCCCCGTGCTGCTGCCCGACAACCACTACCTGAGCACCCAGTCC
GCCCTGAGCAAAGACCCCAACGAGAAGCGCGATCACATGGTCCTGCTGGAGTTCGTGACCGCCGCCGGGA
TCACTCTCGGCATGGACGAGCTGTACAAGTAATTCGAAGGTAAGCCTATCCCTAACCCTCTCCTCGGTCT
CGATTCTACGCGTACCGGTTAGTAATGAGTTTAAACCCGCTGATCAGCCTCGACTGTGCCTTCTAGTTGC
CAGCCATCTGTTGTTTGCCCCTCCCCCGTGCCTTCCTTGACCCTGGAAGGTGCCACTCCCACTGTCCTTT
CCTAATAAAATGAGGAAATTGCATCGCATTGTCTGAGTAGGTGTCATTCTATTCTGGGGGGTGGGGTGGG
GCAGGACAGCAAGGGGGAGGATTGGGAAGACAATAGCAGGCATGCTGGGGATGCGGTGGGCTCTATGGCT
TCTGAGGCGGAAAGAACCAGCTGGGGCTCTAGGGGGTATCCCC
[124 nt withheld, positions 4594-4717]
C
[90 nt withheld, positions 4719-4808]
AGGGTGATGGTTCACGTACCTAGAAGTTCCTATTCCGAAGTTCCTATTCTCTAGAAAGTATAGGAACTTC
CTTGGCCAAAAAGCCTGAACTCACCGCGACGTCTGTCGAGAAGTTTCTGATCGAAAAGTTCGACAGCGTC
TCCGACCTGATGCAGCTCTCGGAGGGCGAAGAATCTCGTGCTTTCAGCTTCGATGTAGGAGGGCGTGGAT
ATGTCCTGCGGGTAAATAGCTGCGCCGATGGTTTCTACAAAGATCGTTATGTTTATCGGCACTTTGCATC
GGCCGCGCTCCCGATTCCGGAAGTGCTTGACATTGGGGAATTCAGCGAGAGCCTGACCTATTGCATCTCC
CGCCGTGCACAGGGTGTCACGTTGCAAGACCTGCCTGAAACCGAACTGCCCGCTGTTCTGCAGCCGGTCG
CGGAGGCCATGGATGCGATCGCTGCGGCCGATCTTAGCCAGACGAGCGGGTTCGGCCCATTCGGACCGCA
AGGAATCGGTCAATACACTACATGGCGTGATTTCATATGCGCGATTGCTGATCCCCATGTGTATCACTGG
CAAACTGTGATGGACGACACCGTCAGTGCGTCCGTCGCGCAGGCTCTCGATGAGCTGATGCTTTGGGCCG
AGGACTGCCCCGAAGTCCGGCACCTCGTGCACGCGGATTTCGGCTCCAACAATGTCCTGACGGACAATGG
CCGCATAACAGCGGTCATTGACTGGAGCGAGGCGATGTTCGGGGATTCCCAATACGAGGTCGCCAACATC
TTCTTCTGGAGGCCGTGGTTGGCTTGTATGGAGCAGCAGACGCGCTACTTCGAGCGGAGGCATCCGGAGC
TTGCAGGATCGCCGCGGCTCCGGGCGTATATGCTCCGCATTGGTCTTGACCAACTCTATCAGAGCTTGGT
TGACGGCAATTTCGATGATGCAGCTTGGGCGCAGGGTCGATGCGACGCAATCGTCCGATCCGGAGCCGGG
ACTGTCGGGCGTACACAAATCGCCCGCAGAAGCGCGGCCGTCTGGACCGATGGCTGTGTAGAAGTACTCG
CCGATAGTGGAAACCGACGCCCCAGCACTCGTCCGAGGGCAAAGGAATAGCACGTACTACGAGATTTCGA
TTCCACCGCCGCCTTCTATGAAAGGTTGGGCTTCGGAATCGTTTTCCGGGACGCCGGCTGGATGATCCTC
CAGCGCGGGGATCTCATGCTGGAGTTCTTCGCCCACCCCAACTTGTTTATTGCAGCTTATAATGGTTACA
AATAAAGCAATAGCATCACAAATTTCACAAATAAAGCATTTTTTTCACTGCATTCTAGTTGTGGTTTGTC
CAAACTCATCAATGTATCTTATCATGTCTGTATACCGTCGACCTCTAGCTAGAGCTTGGCGTAATCATGG
TCATAGCTGTTTCCTGTGTGAAATTGTTATCCGCTCACAATTCCACACAACATACGAGCCGGAAGCATAA
AGTGTAAAGCCTGGGGTGCCTAATGAGTGAGCTAACTCACATTAATTGCGTTGCGCTCACTGCCCGCTTT
CCAGTCGGGAAACCTGTCGTGCCAGCTGCATTAATGAATCGGCCAACGCGCGGGGAGAGGCGGTTTGCGT
ATTGGGCGCTCTTCCGCTTCCTCGCTCACTGACTCGCTGCGCTCGGTCGTTCGGCTGCGGCGAGCGGTAT
CAGCTCACTCAAAGGCGGTAATACGGTTATCCACAGAATCAGGGGATAACGCAGGAAAGAACATGTGAGC
AAAAGGCCAGCAAAAGGCCAGGAACCGTAAAAAGGCCGCGTTGCTGGCGTTTTTCCATAGGCTCCGCCCC
CCTGACGAGCATCACAAAAATCGACGCTCAAGTCAGAGGTGGCGAAACCCGACAGGACTATAAAGATACC
AGGCGTTTCCCCCTGGAAGCTCCCTCGTGCGCTCTCCTGTTCCGACCCTGCCGCTTACCGGATACCTGTC
CGCCTTTCTCCCTTCGGGAAGCGTGGCGCTTTCTCATAGCTCACGCTGTAGGTATCTCAGTTCGGTGTAG
GTCGTTCGCTCCAAGCTGGGCTGTGTGCACGAACCCCCCGTTCAGCCCGACCGCTGCGCCTTATCCGGTA
ACTATCGTCTTGAGTCCAACCCGGTAAGACACGACTTATCGCCACTGGCAGCAGCCACTGGTAACAGGAT
TAGCAGAGCGAGGTATGTAGGCGGTGCTACAGAGTTCTTGAAGTGGTGGCCTAACTACGGCTACACTAGA
AGGACAGTATTTGGTATCTGCGCTCTGCTGAAGCCAGTTACCTTCGGAAAAAGAGTTGGTAGCTCTTGAT
CCGGCAAACAAACCACCGCTGGTAGCGGTGGTTTTTTTGTTTGCAAGCAGCAGATTACGCGCAGAAAAAA
AGGATCTCAAGAAGATCCTTTGATCTTTTCTACGGGGTCTGACGCTCAGTGGAACGAAAACTCACGTTAA
GGGATTTTGGTCATGAGATTATCAAAAAGGATCTTCACCTAGATCCTTTTAAATTAAAAATGAAGTTTTA
AATCAATCTAAAGTATATATGAGTAAACTTGGTCTGACAGTTACCAATGCTTAATCAGTGAGGCACCTAT
CTCAGCGATCTGTCTATTTCGTTCATCCATAGTTGCCTGACTCCCCGTCGTGTAGATAACTACGATACGG
GAGGGCTTACCATCTGGCCCCAGTGCTGCAATGATACCGCGAGACCCACGCTCACCGGCTCCAGATTTAT
CAGCAATAAACCAGCCAGCCGGAAGGGCCGAGCGCAGAAGTGGTCCTGCAACTTTATCCGCCTCCATCCA
GTCTATTAATTGTTGCCGGGAAGCTAGAGTAAGTAGTTCGCCAGTTAATAGTTTGCGCAACGTTGTTGCC
ATTGCTACAGGCATCGTGGTGTCACGCTCGTCGTTTGGTATGGCTTCATTCAGCTCCGGTTCCCAACGAT
CAAGGCGAGTTACATGATCCCCCATGTTGTGCAAAAAAGCGGTTAGCTCCTTCGGTCCTCCGATCGTTGT
CAGAAGTAAGTTGGCCGCAGTGTTATCACTCATGGTTATGGCAGCACTGCATAATTCTCTTACTGTCATG
CCATCCGTAAGATGCTTTTCTGTGACTGGTGAGTACTCAACCAAGTCATTCTGAGAATAGTGTATGCGGC
GACCGAGTTGCTCTTGCCCGGCGTCAATACGGGATAATACCGCGCCACATAGCAGAACTTTAAAAGTGCT
CATCATTGGAAAACGTTCTTCGGGGCGAAAACTCTCAAGGATCTTACCGCTGTTGAGATCCAGTTCGATG
TAACCCACTCGTGCACCCAACTGATCTTCAGCATCTTTTACTTTCACCAGCGTTTCTGGGTGAGCAAAAA
CAGGAAGGCAAAATGCCGCAAAAAAGGGAATAAGGGCGACACGGAAATGTTGAATACTCATACTCTTCCT
TTTTCAATATTATTGAAGCATTTATCAGGGTTATTGTCTCATGAGCGGATACATATTTGAATGTATTTAG
AAAAATAAACAAATAGGGGTTCCGCGCACATTTCCCCGAAAAGTGCCACCTGACGTC
