>Addgene plasmid #19706 | pgLAP5 | addgene partial sequence | sequence record 64507 | ccdb-fwd 5'-GCATGATGACCACCGATATG-3'
GGGGAGAGTGGCTGATCTCAGCCACCGCGAAAATGACATCAAAAACGCCATTAACCTGATGTTCTGGGGA
ATATAAATGTCAGGCTCCCTTATACACAGCCAGTCTGCAGGTCGACCATAGTGACTGGATATGTTGTGTT
TTACAGTATTATGTAGTCTGTTTTTTATGCAAAATCTAATTTAATATATTGATATTTATATCATTTTACG
TTTCTCGTTCAGCTTTCTTGTACAAAGTGGTTGATATCCAGCACAGTGGCGGCCGCTCGAGTCTAGAGGG
CCCGCGGTTCGAAAAAGAAACCGCTGCTGCTAAATTCGAACGCCAGCACATGGACAGCAGCAGCGGCCTG
GAAGTTCTGTTCCAGGGGCCCCTGGAAGTTCTGTTCCAGGGGCCCTCCGGAGGGATGGTGAGCAAGGGCG
AGGAGCTGTTCACCGGGGTGGTGCCCATCCTGGTCGAGCTGGACGGCGACGTAAACGGCCACAAGTTCAG
CGTGTCCGGCGAGGGCGAGGGCGATGCCACCTACGGCAAGCTGACCCTGAAGTTCATCTGCACCACCGGC
AAGCTGCCCGTGCCCTGGCCCACCCTCGTGACCACCCTGACCTACGGCGTGCAGTGCTTCAGCCGCTACC
CCGACCACATGAAGCAGCACGACTTCTTCAAGTCCGCCATGCCCGAA
