>Addgene plasmid #19706 | pgLAP5 | addgene partial sequence | sequence record 64508 | CAT-R 5'-GCAACTGACTGAAATGCCTC-3'
TTTTTCTCCATTTTAGCTTCCTTAGCTCCTGAAAATCTCGACGGATCCTAACTCAAAATCCACACATTAT
ACGAGCCGGAAGCATAAAGTGTAAAGCCTGGGGTGCCTAATGCGGCCGCCATAGTGACTGGATATGTTGT
GTTTTACAGTATTATGTAGTCTGTTTTTTATGCAAAATCTAATTTAATATATTGATATTTATATCATTTT
ACGTTTCTCGTTCAGCTTTTTTGTACAAACTTGTTGATATCTGCAGAATTCCACCACACTGGACTAGTGG
ATCCGAGCTCGGTACCAAGCTTACCTAGCCAGCTTGGGTCTCCCTATAGTGAGTCGTATTAGTACCAAGC
TAATTCCTCACGACACCTGAAATGGAAGAAAAAAACTTTGAACCACTGTCTGAGGCTTGAGAATGAACCA
AGATCCAAACTCAAAAAGGGCAAATTCCAAGGAGAATTACATCAAGTGCCAAGCTGGCCTAACTTCAGTC
TCCACCCACTCAGTGTGGGGAAACTCCATCGCATAAAACCCCTCCCCCCAACCTAAAGACGACGTACTCC
AAAAGCTCGAGAACTAATCGAGGTGCCTGGACGGCGCCCGGTACTCCGTGGAGTCACATGAAGCGACGGC
TGAGGACGGAAAGGCCCTTTTCCTTTGTGTGGGTGACTCACCCGCCCGCTCTCCCGAGCGCCGCGTCCTC
CATTTTGAGCTCCCTGCAGCAGGGCCGGGAAGCGGCCATCTTTCCGCTCACGCAACTGGTGCCGACCGGG
CCAGCCTTGCCGCCCAGGGCGGGGCGATACACGGCGGCGCGAGGCCAGGCACCAGAG
