>Addgene plasmid #19706 | pgLAP5 | addgene partial sequence | sequence record 65477 | EF1a-fwd
TTTCAGGTGTCGTGAGGAATTAGCTTGGTACTAATACGACTCACTATAGGGAGACCCAAGCTGGCTAGGT
AAGCTTGGTACCGAGCTCGGATCCACTAGTCCAGTGTGGTGGAATTCTGCAGATATCAACAAGTTTGTAC
AAAAAAGCTGAACGAGAAACGTAAAATGATATAAATATCAATATATTAAATTAGATTTTGCATAAAAAAC
AGACTACATAATACTGTAAAACACAACATATCCAGTCACTATGGCGGCCGCATTAGGCACCCCAGGCTTT
ACACTTTATGCTTCCGGCTCGTATAATGTGTGGATTTTGAGTTAGGATCCGTCGAGATTTTCAGGAGCTA
AGGAAGCTAAAATGGAGAAAAAAATCACTGGATATACCACCGTTGATATATCCCAATGGCATCGTAAAGA
ACATTTTGAGGCATTTCAGTCAGTTGCTCAATGTACCTATAACCAGACCGTTCAGCTGGATATTACGGCC
TTTTTAAAGACCGTAAAGAAAAATAAGCACAAGTTTTATCCGGCCTTTATTCACATTCTTGCCCGCCTGA
TGAATGCTCATCCGGAATTCCGTATGGCAATGAAAGACGGTGAGCTGGTGATATGGGATAGTGTTCACCC
TTGTTACACCGTTTTCCATGAGCAAACTGAAACGTTTTCATCGCTCTGGAGTGAATACCACGACGATTTC
CGGCAGTTTCTACACATATATTCGCAAGATGTGGCGTGTTACGGTGAAAACCTGGCCTATTTCCCTAAAG
GGTTTATTGAGAATATGTTTTTCGTCTCAGCCAATCCCTGGGTGAGTTTCACCAGTTTTGATTTAAACGT
GGCCAATATGGACAACTTCTTCGCCCCCGTTTTCACCATGGGCAAATATTATACGCAAGGCGACAAGGTG
CTGATGCCGCTGGCGATTCAGGTTCATCATGCCGTTTG
