>Addgene plasmid #19706 | pgLAP5 | addgene partial sequence | sequence record 65478 | EGFP-C  5'-CATGGTCCTGCTGGAGTTCGTG-3'
CTCTTGGCATGGACGAGCTGTACAAGTAATTCGAAGGTAAGCCTATCCCTAACCCTCTCCTCGGTCTCGA
TTCTACGCGTACCGGTTAGTAATGAGTTTAAACCCGCTGATCAGCCTCGACTGTGCCTTCTAGTTGCCAG
CCATCTGTTGTTTGCCCCTCCCCCGTGCCTTCCTTGACCCTGGAAGGTGCCACTCCCACTGTCCTTTCCT
AATAAAATGAGGAAATTGCATCGCATTGTCTGAGTAGGTGTCATTCTATTCTGGGGGGTGGGGTGGGGCA
GGACAGCAAGGGGGAGGATTGGGAAGACAATAGCAGGCATGCTGGGGATGCGGTGGGCTCTATGGCTTCT
GAGGCGGAAAGAACCAGCTGGGGCTCTAGGGGGTATCCCC
[124 nt withheld, positions 391-514]
C
[91 nt withheld, positions 516-606]
AGGGTGATGGTTCACGTACCTAGAAGTTCCTATTCCGAAGTTCCTATTCTCTAGAAAGTATAGGAACTTC
CTTGGCCAAAAAGCCTGAACTCACCGCGACGTCTGTCGAGAAGTTTCTGATCGAAAAGTTCGACAGCGTC
TCCGACCTGATGCAGCTCTCGGAGGGCGAAGAATCTCGTGCTTTCAGCTTCGATGTAGGAGGGCGTGGAT
ATGTCCTGCGGGTAAATAGCTGCGCCGATGGTTTCTACAAAGATCGTTATGTTTATCGGCACTTTGCATC
GGCCGCGCTCCCGATTCCGGAAGTGCTTGACATTGGGGAATTCAGCGAGAGCCTGACCTATTGCATCTCC
CGCCGTGCACAGGGTGTC
